>Addgene plasmid #106326 | pCR3.1-OPNc PSM2 | addgene full sequence | sequence record 207707 | Addgene NGS Result
GACATTGATTATTGACTAGTTATTAATAGTAATCAATTACGGGGTCATTAGTTCATAGCCCATATATGGA
GTTCCGCGTTACATAACTTACGGTAAATGGCCCGCCTGGCTGACCGCCCAACGACCCCCGCCCATTGACG
TCAATAATGACGTATGTTCCCATAGTAACGCCAATAGGGACTTTCCATTGACGTCAATGGGTGGAGTATT
TACGGTAAACTGCCCACTTGGCAGTACATCAAGTGTATCATATGCCAAGTACGCCCCCTATTGACGTCAA
TGACGGTAAATGGCCCGCCTGGCATTATGCCCAGTACATGACCTTATGGGACTTTCCTACTTGGCAGTAC
ATCTACGTATTAGTCATCGCTATTACCATGGTGATGCGGTTTTGGCAGTACATCAATGGGCGTGGATAGC
GGTTTGACTCACGGGGATTTCCAAGTCTCCACCCCATTGACGTCAATGGGAGTTTGTTTTGGCACCAAAA
TCAACGGGACTTTCCAAAATGTCGTAACAACTCCGCCCCATTGACGCAAATGGGCGGTAGGCGTGTACGG
TGGGAGGTCTATATAAGCAGAGCTCTCTGGCTAACTAGAGAACCCACTGCTTACTGGCTTATCGAAATTA
ATACGACTCACTATAGGGAGACCCAAGCTGGCTAGCGTTTAAACTTAAGCTTGGTACCGAGCTCGGATCC
ACTAGTAACGGCCGCCAGTGTGCTGGAATTCGGCTTCAAACGCCGACCAAGGAAAACTCACTACCATGAG
AATTGCAGTGATTTGCTTTTGCCTCCTAGGCATCACCTGTGCCATACCAGTTAAACAGGCTGATGCTGGA
GCTGCTGAGGAAAAGCAGAATGCTGTGTCCTCTGAAGAAACCAATGACTTTAAACAAGAGACCCTTCCAA
GTAAGTCCAACGAAAGCCATGACCACATGGATGATATGGATGATGAAGATGATGACGACCATGTGGACAG
CCAGGACTCCATTGACTCGAACGACTCTGATGATGTAGATGACACTGATGATTCTCACCAGTCTGATGAG
TCTCACCATTCTGATGAATCTGATGAACTGGTCACTGATTTTCCCACGGACCTGCCAGCAACCGAAGTTT
TCACTCCAGTTGTCCCCACAGTAGACACATATGATGGCCGAGGTGATAGTGTGGTTTATGGACTGAGGTC
AAAATCTAAGAAGTTTCGCAGACCTGACATCCAGTACCCTGATGCTACAGACGAGGACATCACCTCACAC
ATGGAAAGCGAGGAGTTGAATGGTGCATACAAGGCCATCCCCGTTGCCCAGGACCTGAACGCGCCTTCTG
ATTGGGACAGCCGTGGGAAGGACAGTTATGAAACGAGTCAGCTGGATGACCAGAGTGCTGAAACCCACAG
CCACAAGCAGTCCAGATTATATAAGCGGAAAGCTAATGATGAGAGCAATGAGCATTCCGATGTGATTGAT
AGTCAGGAACTTTCCAAAGTCAGCCGTGAATTCCACAGCCATGAATTTCACAGCCATGAAGATATGCTGG
TTGTAGACCCCAAAAGTAAGGAAGAAGATAAACACCTGAAATTTCGTATTTCTCATGAATTAGATAGTGC
ATCTTCTGAGGTCAATTAAAAGGAGAAAAAATACAATTTCTCACTTTGCATTTAGTCAAAAGAAAAAATG
CTTTATAGCAAAATGAAAGAGAACATGAAATGCTTCTTTCTCAGTTTATTGGTTGAAGCCGAATTCTGCA
GATATCCATCACACTGGCGGCCGCTCGAGTCTAGAGGGCCCGTTTAAACCCGCTGATCAGCCTCGACTGT
GCCTTCTAGTTGCCAGCCATCTGTTGTTTGCCCCTCCCCCGTGCCTTCCTTGACCCTGGAAGGTGCCACT
CCCACTGTCCTTTCCTAATAAAATGAGGAAATTGCATCGCATTGTCTGAGTAGGTGTCATTCTATTCTGG
GGGGTGGGGTGGGGCAGGACAGCAAGGGGGAGGATTGGGAAGACAATAGCAGGCATGCTGGGGATGCGGT
GGGCTCTATGGCTTCTGAGGCGGAAAGAACCAGTGGCGGTAATACGGTTATCCACAGAATCAGGGGATAA
CGCAGGAAAGAACATGTGAGCAAAAGGCCAGCAAAAGGCCAGGAACCGTAAAAAGGCCGCGTTGCTGGCG
TTTTTCCATAGGCTCCGCCCCCCTGACGAGCATCACAAAAATCGACGCTCAAGTCAGAGGTGGCGAAACC
CGACAGGACTATAAAGATACCAGGCGTTTCCCCCTGGAAGCTCCCTCGTGCGCTCTCCTGTTCCGACCCT
GCCGCTTACCGGATACCTGTCCGCCTTTCTCCCTTCGGGAAGCGTGGCGCTTTCTCATAGCTCACGCTGT
AGGTATCTCAGTTCGGTGTAGGTCGTTCGCTCCAAGCTGGGCTGTGTGCACGAACCCCCCGTTCAGCCCG
ACCGCTGCGCCTTATCCGGTAACTATCGTCTTGAGTCCAACCCGGTAAGACACGACTTATCGCCACTGGC
AGCAGCCACTGGTAACAGGATTAGCAGAGCGAGGTATGTAGGCGGTGCTACAGAGTTCTTGAAGTGGTGG
CCTAACTACGGCTACACTAGAAGAACAGTATTTGGTATCTGCGCTCTGCTGAAGCCAGTTACCTTCGGAA
AAAGAGTTGGTAGCTCTTGATCCGGCAAACAAACCACCGCTGGTAGCGGTGGTTTTTTTGTTTGCAAGCA
GCAGATTACGCGCAGAAAAAAAGGATCTCAAGAAGATCCTTTGATCTTTTCTACGGGGTCTGACGCTCAG
TGGAACGAAAACTCACGTTAAGGGATTTTGGTCATGAGATTATCAAAAAGGATCTTCACCTAGATCCTTT
TAAATTAAAAATGAAGTTTTAAATCAATCTAAAGTATATATGAGTAACCTGAGGCTATGGCAGGGCCTGC
CGCCCCGACGTTGGCTGCGAGCCCTGGGCCTTCACCCGAACTTGGGGGGTGGGGTGGGGAAAAGGAAGAA
ACGCGGGCGTATTGGCCCCAATGGGGTCTCGGTGGGGTATCGACAGAGTGCCAGCCCTGGGACCGAACCC
CGCGTTTATGAACAAACGACCCAACACCGTGCGTTTTATTCTGTCTTTTTATTGCCGTCATAGCGCGGGT
TCCTTCCGGTATTGTCTCCTTCCGTGTTTCAGTTAGCCTCCCCCTAGGGTGGGCGAAGAACTCCAGCATG
AGATCCCCGCGCTGGAGGATCATCCAGCCGGCGTCCCGGAAAACGATTCCGAAGCCCAACCTTTCATAGA
AGGCGGCGGTGGAATCGAAATCTCGTGATGGCAGGTTGGGCGTCGCTTGGTCGGTCATTTCGAACCCCAG
AGTCCCGCTCAGAAGAACTCGTCAAGAAGGCGATAGAAGGCGATGCGCTGCGAATCGGGAGCGGCGATAC
CGTAAAGCACGAGGAAGCGGTCAGCCCATTCGCCGCCAAGCTCTTCAGCAATATCACGGGTAGCCAACGC
TATGTCCTGATAGCGGTCCGCCACACCCAGCCGGCCACAGTCGATGAATCCAGAAAAGCGGCCATTTTCC
ACCATGATATTCGGCAAGCAGGCATCGCCATGGGTCACGACGAGATCCTCGCCGTCGGGCATGCTCGCCT
TGAGCCTGGCGAACAGTTCGGCTGGCGCGAGCCCCTGATGCTCTTCGTCCAGATCATCCTGATCGACAAG
ACCGGCTTCCATCCGAGTACGTGCTCGCTCGATGCGATGTTTCGCTTGGTGGTCGAATGGGCAGGTAGCC
GGATCAAGCGTATGCAGCCGCCGCATTGCATCAGCCATGATGGATACTTTCTCGGCAGGAGCAAGGTGAG
ATGACAGGAGATCCTGCCCCGGCACTTCGCCCAATAGCAGCCAGTCCCTTCCCGCTTCAGTGACAACGTC
GAGCACAGCTGCGCAAGGAACGCCCGTCGTGGCCAGCCACGATAGCCGCGCTGCCTCGTCTTGCAGTTCA
TTCAGGGCACCGGACAGGTCGGTCTTGACAAAAAGAACCGGGCGCCCCTGCGCTGACAGCCGGAACACGG
CGGCATCAGAGCAGCCGATTGTCTGTTGTGCCCAGTCATAGCCGAATAGCCTCTCCACCCAAGCGGCCGG
AGAACCTGCGTGCAATCCATCTTGTTCAATCATGCGAAACGATCCTCATCCTGTCTCTTGATCGATCTTT
GCAAAAGCCTAGGCCTCCAAAAAAGCCTCCTCACTACTTCTGGAATAGCTCAGAGGCCGAGGCGGCCTCG
GCCTCTGCATAAATAAAAAAAATTAGTCAGCCATGGGGCGGAGAATGGGCGGAACTGGGCGGAGTTAGGG
GCGGGATGGGCGGAGTTAGGGGCGGGACTATGGTTGCTGACTAATTGAGATGCATGCTTTGCATACTTCT
GCCTGCTGGGGAGCCTGGGGACTTTCCACACCTGGTTGCTGACTAATTGAGATGCATGCTTTGCATACTT
CTGCCTGCTGGGGAGCCTGGGGACTTTCCACACCCTAACTGACACACATTCCACAGCTGGTTCTTTCCGC
CTCAGGACTCTTCCTTTTTCAATAAATCAATCTAAAGTATATATGAGTAAACTTGGTCTGACAGTTACCA
ATGCTTAATCAGTGAGGCACCTATCTCAGCGATCTGTCTATTTCGTTCATCCATAGTTGCCTGACTCCCC
GTCGTGTAGATAACTACGATACGGGAGGGCTTACCATCTGGCCCCAGTGCTGCAATGATACCGCGAGACC
CACGCTCACCGGCTCCAGATTTATCAGCAATAAACCAGCCAGCCGGAAGGGCCGAGCGCAGAAGTGGTCC
TGCAACTTTATCCGCCTCCATCCAGTCTATTAATTGTTGCCGGGAAGCTAGAGTAAGTAGTTCGCCAGTT
AATAGTTTGCGCAACGTTGTTGCCATTGCTACAGGCATCGTGGTGTCACGCTCGTCGTTTGGTATGGCTT
CATTCAGCTCCGGTTCCCAACGATCAAGGCGAGTTACATGATCCCCCATGTTGTGCAAAAAAGCGGTTAG
CTCCTTCGGTCCTCCGATCGTTGTCAGAAGTAAGTTGGCCGCAGTGTTATCACTCATGGTTATGGCAGCA
CTGCATAATTCTCTTACTGTCATGCCATCCGTAAGATGCTTTTCTGTGACTGGTGAGTACTCAACCAAGT
CATTCTGAGAATAGTGTATGCGGCGACCGAGTTGCTCTTGCCCGGCGTCAATACGGGATAATACCGCGCC
ACATAGCAGAACTTTAAAAGTGCTCATCATTGGAAAACGTTCTTCGGGGCGAAAACTCTCAAGGATCTTA
CCGCTGTTGAGATCCAGTTCGATGTAACCCACTCGTGCACCCAACTGATCTTCAGCATCTTTTACTTTCA
CCAGCGTTTCTGGGTGAGCAAAAACAGGAAGGCAAAATGCCGCAAAAAAGGGAATAAGGGCGACACGGAA
ATGTTGAATACTCATACTCTTCCTTTTTCAATATTATTGAAGCATTTATCAGGGTTATTGTCTCATGAGC
GGATACATATTTGAATGTATTTAGAAAAATAAACAAATAGGGGTTCCGCGCACATTTCCCCGAAAAGTGC
CACCTG
[124 nt withheld, positions 5607-5730]
C
[91 nt withheld, positions 5732-5822]
A
[49 nt withheld, positions 5824-5872]
CCTTTGACGTTGGAGTCCACGTTCTTT
[37 nt withheld, positions 5900-5936]
ACCCTATCTCGGTCTATTCTTTTGATTTATAAGGGATTTTGCCGATTTCGGCCTATTGGTTAAAAAATGA
GCTGATTTAACAAAAATTTAACGCGAATTTTAACAAAATATTAACGCTTACAATTTACGCGCGCGTT
Features (pLannotate 1.2.2; 17 found; start..end, strand, type, name):
      1..380     +  enhancer       CMV enhancer: human cytomegalovirus immediate early enhancer
    381..584     +  promoter       CMV promoter: human cytomegalovirus (CMV) immediate early promoter
    580..613     +  LTR            5' LTR (truncated) (fragment): truncated 5' long terminal repeat (LTR) from HIV-1
    629..647     +  promoter       T7 promoter: promoter for bacteriophage T7 RNA polymerase
    766..1626    +  CDS            SPP1 (fragment): OSTP_HUMAN - Also known as BNSP, OPN. Experimental evidence at protein level: Swiss-Prot protein existence level 1. Acts as a cytokine involved in enhancing production of interferon-gamma and interleukin-12 and reducing production of interleukin-10 and is essential in the pathway that leads to type I immunity. From Homo sapiens (Human).
   1817..2041    +  polyA_signal   bGH poly(A) signal: bovine growth hormone polyadenylation signal
   2045..2063    +  promoter       SV40 promoter (fragment): SV40 enhancer and early promoter
   2173..2761    -  rep_origin     ori: high-copy-number ColE1/pMB1/pBR322/pUC origin of replication
   2983..2999    +  polyA_signal   bGH poly(A) signal (fragment): bovine growth hormone polyadenylation signal
   3090..3137    -  polyA_signal   HSV TK poly(A) signal: herpes simplex virus thymidine kinase polyadenylation signal (Cole and Stacy, 1985)
   3196..3348    -  CDS            ble (fragment): BLE_KLEPN - Experimental evidence at protein level: Swiss-Prot protein existence level 1. Binding protein with a strong affinity to the bleomycin family of antibiotics. Binds to CL990; an antimitotic-antibiotic compound. From Klebsiella pneumoniae.
   3369..4163    -  CDS            NeoR/KanR: aminoglycoside phosphotransferase from Tn5; aph(3')-II (or nptII); confers resistance to neomycin, kanamycin, and G418 (Geneticin®)
   4198..4555    -  promoter       SV40 promoter: SV40 enhancer and early promoter
   4557..4574    -  promoter       AmpR promoter (fragment): bla
   4615..5475    -  CDS            AmpR: β-lactamase; bla; confers resistance to ampicillin, carbenicillin, and related antibiotics
   5476..5580    -  promoter       AmpR promoter: bla
   5607..6035    +  rep_origin     f1 ori (sequence partly withheld): f1 bacteriophage origin of replication; arrow indicates direction of (+) strand synthesis
