[The description below was written by a language model from this plasmid's Addgene catalogue record and pLannotate feature annotations shown in this document.]
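Description:
pCR3.1-OPNc PSM2 is a mammalian expression plasmid built on the pCR3.1 backbone that carries a phosphorylation-site mutant of human osteopontin-c (OPNc), a splice variant of the SPP1 gene product. The sequenced construct is about 6.1 kb. It is maintained in E. coli through a high-copy ColE1/pUC-type origin and selected with ampicillin via a β-lactamase gene under its own bla promoter. An f1 phage origin is also present, which permits single-stranded DNA production. For selection in mammalian cells, an SV40 enhancer/early promoter drives the Tn5 aminoglycoside phosphotransferase (NeoR/KanR), terminated by an HSV thymidine kinase polyadenylation signal, allowing stable transfectants to be selected with G418. A short ble fragment, a truncated HIV-1 LTR fragment and small SV40 and bGH fragments are also annotated; these appear to be partial sequence matches rather than functional elements.

The expression cassette consists of the human cytomegalovirus immediate-early enhancer and promoter, followed by a T7 promoter that can serve for in vitro transcription or as a sequencing primer site, then the SPP1 coding sequence and a bovine growth hormone polyadenylation signal. The feature table labels the coding region a fragment of full-length SPP1, which is consistent with a splice variant lacking part of the canonical sequence. According to the record, three serine residues in a serine-rich motif of OPNc are replaced by alanines, removing potential phosphorylation sites, while a nearby pair of serines is left intact. No epitope tag or reporter is annotated. The cloning method is not recorded. The plasmid is intended for expressing mutant osteopontin in mammalian cells, and the associated work concerns the role of the osteopontin-c splice junction in anchorage-independent growth.
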