Addgene plasmid #106326: pCR3.1-OPNc PSM2
Purpose: Mammalian expression of mutant osteopontin
Depositing lab: Georg Weber. Depositing organization: University of Cincinnati. Publication: The osteopontin-c splice junction is important for anchorage-independent growth. Shen H, Weber GF. Mol Carcinog. 2014 Jun;53(6):480-7. doi: 10.1002/mc.21997. Epub 2013 Jan 28. PubMed 23359517.
Backbone
  Vector backbone: pCR3.1
  Vector type: Mammalian Expression
  Selectable markers: Neomycin (select with G418)
Growth in bacteria
  Bacterial resistance: Ampicillin, 100 μg/mL
  Growth temperature: 37°C
  Growth strain: XL1 Blue
  Copy number: High Copy
Gene/Insert
  Gene/Insert name: OPNc
  Species: H. sapiens (human)
  Mutation: OPNc phosphorylation site mutant SGSSEEKQNAVSSEET-->AGAAEEKQNAVSSEET
  Entrez Gene: SPP1 (a.k.a. BNSP, BSPI, ETA-1, OPN)
  Cloning method: Unknown
Terms and licenses: Academic/Nonprofit Terms; Industry Terms: Not Available to Industry
How to cite: pCR3.1-OPNc PSM2 was a gift from Georg Weber (Addgene plasmid # 106326 ; http://n2t.net/addgene:106326 ; RRID:Addgene_106326)
